>Addgene plasmid #190213 | pPOTv7-g418-spGFP(1-10) | addgene full sequence | sequence record 374818 | Addgene NGS Result
GGGCGAATTGGGCCCGTATAATGCAGACCTGCTGCAAGCTAGGGGCACAGCAAGGTCTTCTGAAATTCAT
GTTTTTTTTTTTTTTACTCTGCATTGCAGTCTCCGCTCTTATTTAGTTTTGCTTTACGTAAGGTCTCGTT
GCTGCCATAAAATAAGCTCTAGTGGAATTCATGATTGAACAAGATGGATTGCACGCAGGTTCTCCGGCCG
CTTGGGTGGAGAGGCTATTCGGCTATGACTGGGCACAACAGACAATCGGCTGCTCTGATGCCGCCGTGTT
CCGGCTGTCAGCGCAGGGGCGCCCGGTTCTTTTTGTCAAGACCGACCTGTCCGGTGCCCTGAATGAACTG
CAGGACGAGGCAGCGCGGCTATCGTGGCTGGCCACGACGGGCGTTCCTTGCGCAGCTGTGCTCGACGTTG
TCACTGAAGCGGGAAGGGACTGGCTGCTATTGGGCGAAGTGCCGGGGCAGGATCTCCTGTCATCTCACCT
TGCTCCTGCCGAGAAAGTATCCATCATGGCTGATGCAATGCGGCGGCTGCATACGCTTGATCCGGCTACC
TGCCCATTCGACCACCAAGCGAAACATCGCATCGAGCGAGCACGTACTCGGATGGAAGCCGGTCTTGTCG
ATCAGGATGATCTGGACGAAGAGCATCAGGGGCTCGCGCCAGCCGAACTGTTCGCCAGGCTCAAGGCGCG
CATGCCCGACGGCGAGGATCTCGTCGTGACCCACGGCGATGCCTGCTTGCCGAATATCATGGTGGAAAAT
GGCCGCTTTTCTGGATTCATCGACTGTGGCCGGCTGGGTGTGGCGGACCGCTATCAGGACATAGCGTTGG
CTACCCGTGATATTGCTGAAGAGCTTGGCGGCGAATGGGCTGACCGCTTCCTCGTGCTTTACGGTATCGC
CGCTCCCGATTCGCAGCGCATCGCCTTCTATCGCCTTCTTGACGAGTTCTTCTGACCATGGTGCCCATTT
AGTTGGCCTTTCCCTTGTCTCGTGTCTTTTCCGTGGAAAGGTTCCCGGAGTAATCTGATGGCACAGCAGG
GAGGTGCGCCTGCAGGTTGGTTAGGAAGGGGGGATGATGTAAAAGAAGAAAATGGGGGGATTCGAGCCCC
ACGCGTTGCTCAAGCTGTGTAGCGCAGGCGTTTCCTTACATATTTCTCTAACAGGCACGGAAGCCTAACA
AATACACTTGGCTTATTTTTTTGCCCCCTCATGTCTTGTACAAATATTTGCGATAGCTTAGCTATCAGCC
ACATTAATCAAACAAGTATACCAACAAGCCCGAAAACAGAAACTCAACTGCAACGGGTACCTATGGGTTC
TGGTAGTGGTTCCGGTTCCGGTTCTAAGCTTTCCAAAGGAGAAGAACTGTTTACCGGTGTTGTGCCAATT
TTGGTTGAACTCGATGGTGATGTCAACGGACATAAGTTCTCAGTGAGAGGCGAAGGAGAAGGTGACGCCA
CCATTGGAAAATTGACTCTTAAATTCATCTGTACTACTGGTAAACTTCCTGTACCATGGCCGACTCTCGT
AACAACGCTTACGTACGGAGTTCAGTGCTTTTCGAGATACCCAGACCATATGAAAAGACATGACTTTTTT
AAGTCGGCTATGCCTGAAGGTTACGTGCAAGAAAGAACAATTTCGTTCAAAGATGATGGAAAATATAAAA
CTAGAGCAGTTGTTAAATTTGAAGGAGATACTTTGGTTAACCGCATTGAACTGAAAGGAACAGATTTTAA
AGAAGATGGTAATATTCTTGGACACAAACTCGAATACAATTTTAATAGTCATAACGTATACATCACTGCT
GATAAGCAAAAGAACGGAATTAAAGCGAATTTCACAGTACGCCATAATGTAGAAGATGGCAGTGTTCAAC
TTGCCGACCATTACCAACAAAACACCCCTATTGGAGACGGTCCGGTACTTCTTCCTGATAATCACTACCT
CTCAACACAAACAGTCCTGAGCAAAGATCCAAATGAAAAAGGATCCGGATCAGGATCTGGATCAGGATCG
GGTAGTTAAGAGCTCCGCTGCGCTTAAATGTCTTTCATTATAATCAATGTATAACCTTTATGTAGTATTT
CAATCTATGCCGCTGTGTACGTGCACTGCGGTGCCTATCCTTCGGCATTAGAGAGTCACTGTTTGTGTAG
ATCGTAGCTGCATGTCTGACATCTGGTTCATTAGTGCCGTTTTGAGTCTGCACTGTTGTGCAACTTGATA
TTCATCACTGCACACCAACCGTGTGTTTCCTCCTTTGGGTGCACCCTTTAATCCTTGTCTTCTCCTTTTT
TGTCTCTTTCCCCCTCGAAAAGGTGTCAAACTACTGCCGCATAAACTACGGTTATCCCAAATTTAAGAGA
AAGCAATAAAGCATCAGCTAGCATGATTGAACAAGATGGATTGCACGCAGGTTCTCCGGCCGCTTGGGTG
GAGAGGCTATTCGGCTATGACTGGGCACAACAGACAATCGGCTGCTCTGATGCCGCCGTGTTCCGGCTGT
CAGCGCAGGGGCGCCCGGTTCTTTTTGTCAAGACCGACCTGTCCGGTGCCCTGAATGAACTGCAGGACGA
GGCAGCGCGGCTATCGTGGCTGGCCACGACGGGCGTTCCTTGCGCAGCTGTGCTCGACGTTGTCACTGAA
GCGGGAAGGGACTGGCTGCTATTGGGCGAAGTGCCGGGGCAGGATCTCCTGTCATCTCACCTTGCTCCTG
CCGAGAAAGTATCCATCATGGCTGATGCAATGCGGCGGCTGCATACGCTTGATCCGGCTACCTGCCCATT
CGACCACCAAGCGAAACATCGCATCGAGCGAGCACGTACTCGGATGGAAGCCGGTCTTGTCGATCAGGAT
GATCTGGACGAAGAGCATCAGGGGCTCGCGCCAGCCGAACTGTTCGCCAGGCTCAAGGCGCGCATGCCCG
ACGGCGAGGATCTCGTCGTGACCCACGGCGATGCCTGCTTGCCGAATATCATGGTGGAAAATGGCCGCTT
TTCTGGATTCATCGACTGTGGCCGGCTGGGTGTGGCGGACCGCTATCAGGACATAGCGTTGGCTACCCGT
GATATTGCTGAAGAGCTTGGCGGCGAATGGGCTGACCGCTTCCTCGTGCTTTACGGTATCGCCGCTCCCG
ATTCGCAGCGCATCGCCTTCTATCGCCTTCTTGACGAGTTCTTCTGACTCGAGTGCCCATTTAGTTGGCT
TTTCCCTTGTCTCGTGTCTTTTCCGTGGAAAGGTTCCCGGAGTAATCTGATGGCACAGCAGGGAGGTGCG
CCTGCAGGTTGGTTAGGAAGGGGGGATGATGTAAAAGAAGAAAATGGGGGGATTCGAGCCCCGCACAGGT
CTCTCAAATTGGATGCATAGCTTGAGTATTCTATAGTGTCACCTAAATAGCTTGGCGTAATCATGGTCAT
AGCTGTTTCCTGTGTGAAATTGTTATCCGCTCACAATTCCACACAACATACGAGCCGGAAGCATAAAGTG
TAAAGCCTGGGGTGCCTAATGAGTGAGCTAACTCACATTAATTGCGTTGCGCTCACTGCCCGCTTTCCAG
TCGGGAAACCTGTCGTGCCAGCTGCATTAATGAATCGGCCAACGCGCGGGGAGAGGCGGTTTGCGTATTG
GGCGCTCTTCCGCTTCCTCGCTCACTGACTCGCTGCGCTCGGTCGTTCGGCTGCGGCGAGCGGTATCAGC
TCACTCAAAGGCGGTAATACGGTTATCCACAGAATCAGGGGATAACGCAGGAAAGAACATGTGAGCAAAA
GGCCAGCAAAAGGCCAGGAACCGTAAAAAGGCCGCGTTGCTGGCGTTTTTCCATAGGCTCCGCCCCCCTG
ACGAGCATCACAAAAATCGACGCTCAAGTCAGAGGTGGCGAAACCCGACAGGACTATAAAGATACCAGGC
GTTTCCCCCTGGAAGCTCCCTCGTGCGCTCTCCTGTTCCGACCCTGCCGCTTACCGGATACCTGTCCGCC
TTTCTCCCTTCGGGAAGCGTGGCGCTTTCTCATAGCTCACGCTGTAGGTATCTCAGTTCGGTGTAGGTCG
TTCGCTCCAAGCTGGGCTGTGTGCACGAACCCCCCGTTCAGCCCGACCGCTGCGCCTTATCCGGTAACTA
TCGTCTTGAGTCCAACCCGGTAAGACACGACTTATCGCCACTGGCAGCAGCCACTGGTAACAGGATTAGC
AGAGCGAGGTATGTAGGCGGTGCTACAGAGTTCTTGAAGTGGTGGCCTAACTACGGCTACACTAGAAGAA
CAGTATTTGGTATCTGCGCTCTGCTGAAGCCAGTTACCTTCGGAAAAAGAGTTGGTAGCTCTTGATCCGG
CAAACAAACCACCGCTGGTAGCGGTGGTTTTTTTGTTTGCAAGCAGCAGATTACGCGCAGAAAAAAAGGA
TCTCAAGAAGATCCTTTGATCTTTTCTACGGGGTCTGACGCTCAGTGGAACGAAAACTCACGTTAAGGGA
TTTTGGTCATGAGATTATCAAAAAGGATCTTCACCTAGATCCTTTTAAATTAAAAATGAAGTTTTAAATC
AATCTAAAGTATATATGAGTAAACTTGGTCTGACAGTTACCAATGCTTAATCAGTGAGGCACCTATCTCA
GCGATCTGTCTATTTCGTTCATCCATAGTTGCCTGACTCCCCGTCGTGTAGATAATTACGATACGGGAGG
GCTTACCATCTGGCCCCAGTGCTGCAATGATACCGCGAGACCCACGCTCACCGGCTCCAGATTTATCAGC
AATAAACCAGCCAGCCGGAAGGGCCGAGCGCAGAAGTGGTCCTGCAACTTTATCCGCCTCCATCCAGTCT
ATTAATTGTTGCCGGGAAGCTAGAGTAAGTAGTTCGCCAGTTAATAGTTTGCGCAACGTTGTTGCCATTG
CTACAGGCATCGTGGTGTCACGCTCGTCGTTTGGTATGGCTTCATTCAGCTCCGGTTCCCAACGATCAAG
GCGAGTTACATGATCCCCCATGTTGTGCAAAAAAGCGGTTAGCTCCTTCGGTCCTCCGATCGTTGTCAGA
AGTAAGTTGGCCGCAGTGTTATCACTCATGGTTATGGCAGCACTGCATAATTCTCTTACTGTCATGCCAT
CCGTAAGATGCTTTTCTGTGACTGGTGAGTACTCAACCAAGTCATTCTGAGAATAGTGTATGCGGCGACC
GAGTTGCTCTTGCCCGGCGTCAATACGGGATAATACCGCGCCACATAGCAGAACTTTAAAAGTGCTCATC
ATTGGAAAACGTTCTTCGGGGCGAAAACTCTCAAGGATCTTACCGCTGTTGAGATCCAGTTCGATGTAAC
CCACTCGTGCACCCAACTGATCTTCAGCATCTTTTACTTTCACCAGCGTTTCTGGGTGAGCAAAAACAGG
AAGGCAAAATGCCGCAAAAAAGGGAATAAGGGCGACACGGAAATGTTGAATACTCATACTCTTCCTTTTT
CAATATTATTGAAGCATTTATCAGGGTTATTGTCTCATGAGCGGATACATATTTGAATGTATTTAGAAAA
ATAAACAAATAGGGGTTCCGCGCACATTTCCCCGAAAAGTGCCACCTGATGCGGTGTGAAATACCGCACA
GATGCGTAAGGAGAAAATACCGCATCAGGAAATTGTAAGCGTTAATATTTTGTTAAAATTCGCGTTAAAT
TTTTGTTAAATCAGCTCATTTTTTAACCAATAGGCCGAAATCGGCAAAATCCCTTATAAATCAAAAGAAT
AGACCGAGATAGGGT
[37 nt withheld, positions 5756-5792]
AAAGAACGTGGACTCCAACGTCAAAGG
[49 nt withheld, positions 5820-5868]
T
[91 nt withheld, positions 5870-5960]
G
[98 nt withheld, positions 5962-6059]
ACTTAATGCGCCGCTACAGGGCGCGTCCATTCGCCATTCAGGCTGCGCAACTGTTGGGAAGGGCGATCGG
TGCGGGCCTCTTCGCTATTACGCCAGCTGGCGAAAGGGGGATGTGCTGCAAGGCGATTAAGTTGGGTAAC
GCCAGGGTTTTCCCAGTCACGACGTTGTAAAACGACGGCCAGTGAATTGTAATACGACTCACTATA
Features (pLannotate 1.2.2; 15 found; start..end, strand, type, name):
    171..962     +  CDS            neo: KKA2_KLEPN - Also known as kan, nptII. Experimental evidence at protein level: Swiss-Prot protein existence level 1. Resistance to kanamycin, neomycin, paromomycin, ribostamycin, butirosin and gentamicin B. From Klebsiella pneumoniae.
   1362..2000    +  CDS            GFP(1-10): fragment of superfolder GFP consisting of the first 10 β-strands associates with GFP11, the 11th β-strand, to reconstitute fluorescent GFP (Cabantous et al., 2005; Kamiyama et al., 2016)
   2403..3194    +  CDS            neo: KKA2_KLEPN - Also known as kan, nptII. Experimental evidence at protein level: Swiss-Prot protein existence level 1. Resistance to kanamycin, neomycin, paromomycin, ribostamycin, butirosin and gentamicin B. From Klebsiella pneumoniae.
   3390..3408    -  promoter       SP6 promoter: promoter for bacteriophage SP6 RNA polymerase
   3450..3466    -  protein_bind   lac operator: The lac repressor binds to the lac operator to inhibit transcription in E. coli. This inhibition can be relieved by adding lactose or isopropyl-β-D-thiogalactopyranoside (IPTG). lac repressor encoded by lacI
   3474..3504    -  promoter       lac promoter: promoter for the E. coli lac operon
   3519..3540    -  protein_bind   CAP binding site: CAP binding activates transcription in the presence of cAMP. E. coli catabolite activator protein
   3553..3645    -  CDS            lacI (fragment): lac repressor; lacI; The lac repressor binds to the lac operator to inhibit transcription in E. coli. This inhibition can be relieved by adding lactose or isopropyl-β-D-thiogalactopyranoside (IPTG).
   3828..4416    -  rep_origin     ori: high-copy-number ColE1/pMB1/pBR322/pUC origin of replication
   4587..5447    -  CDS            AmpR: β-lactamase; bla; confers resistance to ampicillin, carbenicillin, and related antibiotics
   5448..5552    -  promoter       AmpR promoter: bla
   5579..5629    +  misc_feature   bom (fragment): basis of mobility region from pBR322
   5630..6085    -  rep_origin     f1 ori (sequence partly withheld): f1 bacteriophage origin of replication; arrow indicates direction of (+) strand synthesis
   6089..6246    -  CDS            lacZα (fragment): LacZα fragment of β-galactosidase; lacZ fragment
   6249..2       +  promoter       T7 promoter (across the origin): promoter for bacteriophage T7 RNA polymerase
