[The description below was written by a language model from this plasmid's Addgene catalogue record and pLannotate feature annotations shown in this document.]
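Description:
pPOTv7-g418-spGFP(1-10) is a PCR-only tagging (pPOT) template plasmid for endogenous gene tagging in Trypanosoma brucei. It is not an expression vector in the usual sense. It serves as a template from which a tag-plus-selection-marker cassette is amplified, typically with long primers that add homology to the target locus, and the resulting PCR product integrates at the gene of interest. The record lists the promoter as "read through", which fits this design: no dedicated trypanosome promoter is annotated, so expression presumably relies on transcription already passing through the tagged locus.

The payload is spGFP(1-10), a synthetic fragment comprising the first ten β-strands of superfolder GFP, cloned between retained HindIII and BamHI sites. This fragment is non-fluorescent until it associates with the complementary GFP11 strand, so proteins tagged with it can be used in split-GFP complementation assays. The specific application is not spelled out in the record beyond protein localization and functional analysis.

The annotated sequence shows two copies of the neo (nptII) aminoglycoside phosphotransferase gene flanking the GFP(1-10) coding region, matching the "g418" in the name. Having the marker on either side of the tag would allow cassettes for N- or C-terminal tagging to be amplified from one template, though the record does not state this. The intervening regions, which are likely to carry the trypanosome RNA processing sequences, were not annotated.

The bacterial backbone carries a high-copy ColE1/pUC origin, AmpR for ampicillin selection, an f1 origin, and remnants of a cloning vector: lacZα and lacI fragments, the lac promoter and operator, and flanking T7 and SP6 promoters.
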