Addgene plasmid #190213: pPOTv7-g418-spGFP(1-10)
Purpose: Trypanosoma brucei PCR only tagging (pPOT) vector for endogenous gene tagging
Depositing lab: Samuel Dean. Depositing organization: University of Warwick. Publication: A comprehensive toolkit for protein localization and functional analysis in trypanosomatids. Paterou A, Saez Conde J, Tyc J, Sunter JD, Vaughan S, Gull K, Dean S. Open Biol. 2025 Apr;15(4):240361. doi: 10.1098/rsob.240361. Epub 2025 Apr 2. PubMed 40169015.
Backbone
  Vector backbone: pPOT
  Vector type: Unspecified
Growth in bacteria
  Bacterial resistance: Ampicillin, 100 μg/mL
  Growth temperature: 37°C
  Growth strain: NEB Stable
  Copy number: High Copy
Gene/Insert
  Gene/Insert name: spGFP(1-10)
  Species: Synthetic
  Promoter: read through
  Cloning method: Restriction Enzyme; 5′ cloning site HindIII (not destroyed); 3′ cloning site BamHI (not destroyed)
  Sequencing primers: 5′ cTATGGGTTCTGGTAGTG; 3′ cTTAACTACCCGATCCTG
Terms and licenses: Academic/Nonprofit Terms; Industry Terms: Not Available to Industry
Depositor comments: Please visit https://doi.org/10.1101/2023.04.21.537815 for bioRxiv preprint.
How to cite: pPOTv7-g418-spGFP(1-10) was a gift from Samuel Dean (Addgene plasmid # 190213 ; http://n2t.net/addgene:190213 ; RRID:Addgene_190213)
